Addgene plasmid #77237: MYLK2 gRNA (BRDN0001162191)
Purpose: 3rd generation lentiviral gRNA plasmid targeting human MYLK2
Depositing lab: John Doench & David Root. Depositing organization: Broad Institute. Publication: Optimized sgRNA design to maximize activity and minimize off-target effects of CRISPR-Cas9. Doench JG, Fusi N, Sullender M, Hegde M, Vaimberg EW, Donovan KF, Smith I, Tothova Z, Wilen C, Orchard R, Virgin HW, Listgarten J, Root DE. Nat Biotechnol. 2016 Jan 18. doi: 10.1038/nbt.3437. PubMed 26780180.
Backbone
  Vector backbone: lentiGuide-Puro
  Backbone manufacturer: Zhang Lab (Addgene plasmid # 52963)
  Vector type: Mammalian Expression, Lentiviral, CRISPR
  Selectable markers: Puromycin
Growth in bacteria
  Bacterial resistance: Ampicillin, 100 μg/mL
  Growth temperature: 37°C
  Growth strain: DH5alpha
  Copy number: High Copy
Gene/Insert
  Gene/Insert name: MYLK2 (alt names: MYLK2; NM_033118.3)
  gRNA/shRNA sequence: TGAGGACTACCATCTGACCG
  Species: H. sapiens (human)
  Entrez Gene: MYLK2 (a.k.a. KMLC, MLCK, MLCK2, skMLCK)
  Promoter: hU6
  Cloning method: Unknown
  Sequencing primers: 5′ U6-F; 3′ pS2-R
Terms and licenses: Academic/Nonprofit Terms; Industry Terms: Not Available to Industry
Depositor comments: The gRNA was designed to target the following Genbank reference sequence(s): NM_033118.3. Note that this plasmid does NOT contain Cas9. It should be used in conjunction with lentiCas9-Blast (Addgene #52962) or otherwise with cell lines already expressing Cas9. Browse the full kinome gRNA library at http://www.addgene.org/pooled-library/broadgpp-human-kinome/ or visit http://www.broadinstitute.org/rnai/public/ for detailed protocols and information.
How to cite: MYLK2 gRNA (BRDN0001162191) was a gift from John Doench & David Root (Addgene plasmid # 77237 ; http://n2t.net/addgene:77237 ; RRID:Addgene_77237)
