[The description below was written by a language model from this plasmid's Addgene catalogue record and pLannotate feature annotations shown in this document.]
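Description:
MYLK2 gRNA (BRDN0001162191) is a third-generation lentiviral CRISPR guide plasmid built on the lentiGuide-Puro backbone. It carries a single guide RNA directed against human MYLK2, the skeletal muscle myosin light chain kinase gene, and the guide was designed against a RefSeq transcript of that gene. The plasmid is propagated in E. coli as a high-copy construct through a ColE1/pUC-type origin with ampicillin selection (AmpR, β-lactamase). It also retains an f1 origin, an SV40 origin and remnants of a lac/T7/T3 cloning region from the parental backbone.

The lentiviral transfer cassette begins with an RSV promoter fused to a truncated HIV-1 5' LTR, which makes genomic RNA production in packaging cells Tat-independent. This is followed by the Ψ packaging signal with a partial gag sequence and the Rev response element for Rev-dependent nuclear export. The cassette ends in a self-inactivating ΔU3 3' LTR. Within the proviral region, a human U6 RNA polymerase III promoter drives the MYLK2 spacer fused to the Streptococcus pyogenes Cas9 gRNA scaffold. A cPPT/CTS element lies downstream of the scaffold and aids nuclear import of the viral genome. A separate EF-1α core promoter with its intron A then expresses puromycin N-acetyltransferase, so transduced mammalian cells can be selected with puromycin, and a WPRE enhances transcript expression.

The plasmid does not encode Cas9. It is meant to be used with a separate Cas9 lentiviral vector or in cell lines that already express Cas9, to knock out MYLK2. It belongs to a human kinome gRNA collection whose guides were chosen using optimized rules for high on-target activity and low off-target effects.
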