Features (pLannotate 1.2.2; 29 found; start..end, strand, type, name):
     14..80      +  CDS            small t antigen (fragment): SV40 (simian virus 40) small t antigen
    106..317     +  promoter       EF-1α core promoter: core promoter for human elongation factor EF-1α
    318..1256    +  intron         EF-1α intron A: intron upstream of the start codon of human EF-1α
   1278..1877    +  CDS            PuroR (fragment): puromycin N-acetyltransferase; pac from Streptomyces; confers resistance to puromycin
   1893..2481    +  misc_feature   WPRE: woodchuck hepatitis virus posttranscriptional regulatory element
   2532..2551    +  misc_feature   cPPT/CTS (fragment): central polypurine tract and central termination sequence of HIV-1
   2553..2786    +  LTR            3' LTR (ΔU3): self-inactivating 3' long terminal repeat (LTR) from HIV-1
   2864..2985    +  polyA_signal   SV40 poly(A) signal: SV40 polyadenylation signal
   3025..3160    +  rep_origin     SV40 ori: SV40 origin of replication
   3181..3199    -  promoter       T7 promoter: promoter for bacteriophage T7 RNA polymerase
   3207..3362    +  CDS            lacZα (fragment): LacZα fragment of β-galactosidase; lacZ fragment
   3367..3795    +  rep_origin     f1 ori (sequence partly withheld): f1 bacteriophage origin of replication; arrow indicates direction of (+) strand synthesis
   3848..3952    +  promoter       AmpR promoter: bla
   3953..4813    +  CDS            AmpR: β-lactamase; bla; confers resistance to ampicillin, carbenicillin, and related antibiotics
   4984..5572    +  rep_origin     ori: high-copy-number ColE1/pMB1/pBR322/pUC origin of replication
   5755..5847    +  CDS            lacI (fragment): lac repressor; lacI; The lac repressor binds to the lac operator to inhibit transcription in E. coli. This inhibition can be relieved by adding lactose or isopropyl-β-D-thiogalactopyranoside (IPTG).
   5860..5881    +  protein_bind   CAP binding site: CAP binding activates transcription in the presence of cAMP. E. coli catabolite activator protein
   5896..5926    +  promoter       lac promoter: promoter for the E. coli lac operon
   5934..5950    +  protein_bind   lac operator: The lac repressor binds to the lac operator to inhibit transcription in E. coli. This inhibition can be relieved by adding lactose or isopropyl-β-D-thiogalactopyranoside (IPTG). lac repressor encoded by lacI
   5995..6013    +  promoter       T3 promoter: promoter for bacteriophage T3 RNA polymerase
   6041..6267    +  promoter       RSV promoter: Rous sarcoma virus enhancer/promoter
   6268..6448    +  LTR            5' LTR (truncated): truncated 5' long terminal repeat (LTR) from HIV-1
   6495..6620    +  misc_feature   HIV-1 Ψ: packaging signal of human immunodeficiency virus type 1
   6604..6967    +  CDS            HIV-1 gag (fragment): gag protein from human immunodeficiency virus 1; gag
   7113..7346    +  misc_feature   RRE: The Rev response element (RRE) of HIV-1 allows for Rev-dependent mRNA export from the nucleus to the cytoplasm.
   7723..7749    +  CDS            Rev (fragment): human immunodeficiency virus 1 (HIV-1) Rev protein; rev; enhances nuclear export of unspliced and incompletely spliced viral mRNAs
   7753..7993    +  promoter       U6 promoter: RNA polymerase III promoter for human U6 snRNA
   8023..8098    +  misc_RNA       gRNA scaffold: guide RNA scaffold for the Streptococcus pyogenes CRISPR/Cas9 system
   8154..8271    +  misc_feature   cPPT/CTS: central polypurine tract and central termination sequence of HIV-1
>Addgene plasmid #77237 | MYLK2 gRNA (BRDN0001162191) | addgene full sequence | sequence record 187376 | Addgene Assembled Sequence
CCCGGGTGCAAAGATGGATAAAGTTTTAAACAGAGAGGAATCTTTGCAGCTAATGGACCTTCTAGGTCTT
GAAAGGAGTGGGAATTGGCTCCGGTGCCCGTCAGTGGGCAGAGCGCACATCGCCCACAGTCCCCGAGAAG
TTGGGGGGAGGGGTCGGCAATTGATCCGGTGCCTAGAGAAGGTGGCGCGGGGTAAACTGGGAAAGTGATG
TCGTGTACTGGCTCCGCCTTTTTCCCGAGGGTGGGGGAGAACCGTATATAAGTGCAGTAGTCGCCGTGAA
CGTTCTTTTTCGCAACGGGTTTGCCGCCAGAACACAGGTAAGTGCCGTGTGTGGTTCCCGCGGGCCTGGC
CTCTTTACGGGTTATGGCCCTTGCGTGCCTTGAATTACTTCCACCTGGCTGCAGTACGTGATTCTTGATC
CCGAGCTTCGGGTTGGAAGTGGGTGGGAGAGTTCGAGGCCTTGCGCTTAAGGAGCCCCTTCGCCTCGTGC
TTGAGTTGAGGCCTGGCCTGGGCGCTGGGGCCGCCGCGTGCGAATCTGGTGGCACCTTCGCGCCTGTCTC
GCTGCTTTCGATAAGTCTCTAGCCATTTAAAATTTTTGATGACCTGCTGCGACGCTTTTTTTCTGGCAAG
ATAGTCTTGTAAATGCGGGCCAAGATCTGCACACTGGTATTTCGGTTTTTGGGGCCGCGGGCGGCGACGG
GGCCCGTGCGTCCCAGCGCACATGTTCGGCGAGGCGGGGCCTGCGAGCGCGGCCACCGAGAATCGGACGG
GGGTAGTCTCAAGCTGGCCGGCCTGCTCTGGTGCCTGGCCTCGCGCCGCCGTGTATCGCCCCGCCCTGGG
CGGCAAGGCTGGCCCGGTCGGCACCAGTTGCGTGAGCGGAAAGATGGCCGCTTCCCGGCCCTGCTGCAGG
GAGCTCAAAATGGAGGACGCGGCGCTCGGGAGAGCGGGCGGGTGAGTCACCCACACAAAGGAAAAGGGCC
TTTCCGTCCTCAGCCGTCGCTTCATGTGACTCCACGGAGTACCGGGCGCCGTCCAGGCACCTCGATTAGT
TCTCGAGCTTTTGGAGTACGTCGTCTTTAGGTTGGGGGGAGGGGTTTTATGCGATGGAGTTTCCCCACAC
TGAGTGGGTGGAGACTGAAGTTAGGCCAGCTTGGCACTTGATGTAATTCTCCTTGGAATTTGCCCTTTTT
GAGTTTGGATCTTGGTTCATTCTCAAGCCTCAGACAGTGGTTCAAAGTTTTTTTCTTCCATTTCAGGTGT
CGTGACGTACGGCCACCATGACCGAGTACAAGCCCACGGTGCGCCTCGCCACCCGCGACGACGTCCCCAG
GGCCGTACGCACCCTCGCCGCCGCGTTCGCCGACTACCCCGCCACGCGCCACACCGTCGATCCGGACCGC
CACATCGAGCGGGTCACCGAGCTGCAAGAACTCTTCCTCACGCGCGTCGGGCTCGACATCGGCAAGGTGT
GGGTCGCGGACGACGGCGCCGCCGTGGCGGTCTGGACCACGCCGGAGAGCGTCGAAGCGGGGGCGGTGTT
CGCCGAGATCGGCCCGCGCATGGCCGAGTTGAGCGGTTCCCGGCTGGCCGCGCAGCAACAGATGGAAGGC
CTCCTGGCGCCGCACCGGCCCAAGGAGCCCGCGTGGTTCCTGGCCACCGTCGGAGTCTCGCCCGACCACC
AGGGCAAGGGTCTGGGCAGCGCCGTCGTGCTCCCCGGAGTGGAGGCGGCCGAGCGCGCCGGGGTGCCCGC
CTTCCTGGAGACCTCCGCGCCCCGCAACCTCCCCTTCTACGAGCGGCTCGGCTTCACCGTCACCGCCGAC
GTCGAGGTGCCCGAAGGACCGCGCACCTGGTGCATGACCCGCAAGCCCGGTGCCTGAACGCGTTAAGTCG
ACAATCAACCTCTGGATTACAAAATTTGTGAAAGATTGACTGGTATTCTTAACTATGTTGCTCCTTTTAC
GCTATGTGGATACGCTGCTTTAATGCCTTTGTATCATGCTATTGCTTCCCGTATGGCTTTCATTTTCTCC
TCCTTGTATAAATCCTGGTTGCTGTCTCTTTATGAGGAGTTGTGGCCCGTTGTCAGGCAACGTGGCGTGG
TGTGCACTGTGTTTGCTGACGCAACCCCCACTGGTTGGGGCATTGCCACCACCTGTCAGCTCCTTTCCGG
GACTTTCGCTTTCCCCCTCCCTATTGCCACGGCGGAACTCATCGCCGCCTGCCTTGCCCGCTGCTGGACA
GGGGCTCGGCTGTTGGGCACTGACAATTCCGTGGTGTTGTCGGGGAAATCATCGTCCTTTCCTTGGCTGC
TCGCCTGTGTTGCCACCTGGATTCTGCGCGGGACGTCCTTCTGCTACGTCCCTTCGGCCCTCAATCCAGC
GGACCTTCCTTCCCGCGGCCTGCTGCCGGCTCTGCGGCCTCTTCCGCGTCTTCGCCTTCGCCCTCAGACG
AGTCGGATCTCCCTTTGGGCCGCCTCCCCGCGTCGACTTTAAGACCAATGACTTACAAGGCAGCTGTAGA
TCTTAGCCACTTTTTAAAAGAAAAGGGGGGACTGGAAGGGCTAATTCACTCCCAACGAAGACAAGATCTG
CTTTTTGCTTGTACTGGGTCTCTCTGGTTAGACCAGATCTGAGCCTGGGAGCTCTCTGGCTAACTAGGGA
ACCCACTGCTTAAGCCTCAATAAAGCTTGCCTTGAGTGCTTCAAGTAGTGTGTGCCCGTCTGTTGTGTGA
CTCTGGTAACTAGAGATCCCTCAGACCCTTTTAGTCAGTGTGGAAAATCTCTAGCAGTACGTATAGTAGT
TCATGTCATCTTATTATTCAGTATTTATAACTTGCAAAGAAATGAATATCAGAGAGTGAGAGGAACTTGT
TTATTGCAGCTTATAATGGTTACAAATAAAGCAATAGCATCACAAATTTCACAAATAAAGCATTTTTTTC
ACTGCATTCTAGTTGTGGTTTGTCCAAACTCATCAATGTATCTTATCATGTCTGGCTCTAGCTATCCCGC
CCCTAACTCCGCCCATCCCGCCCCTAACTCCGCCCAGTTCCGCCCATTCTCCGCCCCATGGCTGACTAAT
TTTTTTTATTTATGCAGAGGCCGAGGCCGCCTCGGCCTCTGAGCTATTCCAGAAGTAGTGAGGAGGCTTT
TTTGGAGGCCTAGGGACGTACCCAATTCGCCCTATAGTGAGTCGTATTACGCGCGCTCACTGGCCGTCGT
TTTACAACGTCGTGACTGGGAAAACCCTGGCGTTACCCAACTTAATCGCCTTGCAGCACATCCCCCTTTC
GCCAGCTGGCGTAATAGCGAAGAGGCCCGCACCGATCGCCCTTCCCAACAGTTGCGCAGCCTGAATGGCG
AATGGG
[124 nt withheld, positions 3367-3490]
C
[91 nt withheld, positions 3492-3582]
A
[49 nt withheld, positions 3584-3632]
CCTTTGACGTTGGAGTCCACGTTCTTT
[37 nt withheld, positions 3660-3696]
ACCCTATCTCGGTCTATTCTTTTGATTTATAAGGGATTTTGCCGATTTCGGCCTATTGGTTAAAAAATGA
GCTGATTTAACAAAAATTTAACGCGAATTTTAACAAAATATTAACGCTTACAATTTAGGTGGCACTTTTC
GGGGAAATGTGCGCGGAACCCCTATTTGTTTATTTTTCTAAATACATTCAAATATGTATCCGCTCATGAG
ACAATAACCCTGATAAATGCTTCAATAATATTGAAAAAGGAAGAGTATGAGTATTCAACATTTCCGTGTC
GCCCTTATTCCCTTTTTTGCGGCATTTTGCCTTCCTGTTTTTGCTCACCCAGAAACGCTGGTGAAAGTAA
AAGATGCTGAAGATCAGTTGGGTGCACGAGTGGGTTACATCGAACTGGATCTCAACAGCGGTAAGATCCT
TGAGAGTTTTCGCCCCGAAGAACGTTTTCCAATGATGAGCACTTTTAAAGTTCTGCTATGTGGCGCGGTA
TTATCCCGTATTGACGCCGGGCAAGAGCAACTCGGTCGCCGCATACACTATTCTCAGAATGACTTGGTTG
AGTACTCACCAGTCACAGAAAAGCATCTTACGGATGGCATGACAGTAAGAGAATTATGCAGTGCTGCCAT
AACCATGAGTGATAACACTGCGGCCAACTTACTTCTGACAACGATCGGAGGACCGAAGGAGCTAACCGCT
TTTTTGCACAACATGGGGGATCATGTAACTCGCCTTGATCGTTGGGAACCGGAGCTGAATGAAGCCATAC
CAAACGACGAGCGTGACACCACGATGCCTGTAGCAATGGCAACAACGTTGCGCAAACTATTAACTGGCGA
ACTACTTACTCTAGCTTCCCGGCAACAATTAATAGACTGGATGGAGGCGGATAAAGTTGCAGGACCACTT
CTGCGCTCGGCCCTTCCGGCTGGCTGGTTTATTGCTGATAAATCTGGAGCCGGTGAGCGTGGGTCTCGCG
GTATCATTGCAGCACTGGGGCCAGATGGTAAGCCCTCCCGTATCGTAGTTATCTACACGACGGGGAGTCA
GGCAACTATGGATGAACGAAATAGACAGATCGCTGAGATAGGTGCCTCACTGATTAAGCATTGGTAACTG
TCAGACCAAGTTTACTCATATATACTTTAGATTGATTTAAAACTTCATTTTTAATTTAAAAGGATCTAGG
TGAAGATCCTTTTTGATAATCTCATGACCAAAATCCCTTAACGTGAGTTTTCGTTCCACTGAGCGTCAGA
CCCCGTAGAAAAGATCAAAGGATCTTCTTGAGATCCTTTTTTTCTGCGCGTAATCTGCTGCTTGCAAACA
AAAAAACCACCGCTACCAGCGGTGGTTTGTTTGCCGGATCAAGAGCTACCAACTCTTTTTCCGAAGGTAA
CTGGCTTCAGCAGAGCGCAGATACCAAATACTGTTCTTCTAGTGTAGCCGTAGTTAGGCCACCACTTCAA
GAACTCTGTAGCACCGCCTACATACCTCGCTCTGCTAATCCTGTTACCAGTGGCTGCTGCCAGTGGCGAT
AAGTCGTGTCTTACCGGGTTGGACTCAAGACGATAGTTACCGGATAAGGCGCAGCGGTCGGGCTGAACGG
GGGGTTCGTGCACACAGCCCAGCTTGGAGCGAACGACCTACACCGAACTGAGATACCTACAGCGTGAGCT
ATGAGAAAGCGCCACGCTTCCCGAAGGGAGAAAGGCGGACAGGTATCCGGTAAGCGGCAGGGTCGGAACA
GGAGAGCGCACGAGGGAGCTTCCAGGGGGAAACGCCTGGTATCTTTATAGTCCTGTCGGGTTTCGCCACC
TCTGACTTGAGCGTCGATTTTTGTGATGCTCGTCAGGGGGGCGGAGCCTATGGAAAAACGCCAGCAACGC
GGCCTTTTTACGGTTCCTGGCCTTTTGCTGGCCTTTTGCTCACATGTTCTTTCCTGCGTTATCCCCTGAT
TCTGTGGATAACCGTATTACCGCCTTTGAGTGAGCTGATACCGCTCGCCGCAGCCGAACGACCGAGCGCA
GCGAGTCAGTGAGCGAGGAAGCGGAAGAGCGCCCAATACGCAAACCGCCTCTCCCCGCGCGTTGGCCGAT
TCATTAATGCAGCTGGCACGACAGGTTTCCCGACTGGAAAGCGGGCAGTGAGCGCAACGCAATTAATGTG
AGTTAGCTCACTCATTAGGCACCCCAGGCTTTACACTTTATGCTTCCGGCTCGTATGTTGTGTGGAATTG
TGAGCGGATAACAATTTCACACAGGAAACAGCTATGACCATGATTACGCCAAGCGCGCAATTAACCCTCA
CTAAAGGGAACAAAAGCTGGAGCTGCAAGCTTAATGTAGTCTTATGCAATACTCTTGTAGTCTTGCAACA
TGGTAACGATGAGTTAGCAACATGCCTTACAAGGAGAGAAAAAGCACCGTGCATGCCGATTGGTGGAAGT
AAGGTGGTACGATCGTGCCTTATTAGGAAGGCAACAGACGGGTCTGACATGGATTGGACGAACCACTGAA
TTGCCGCATTGCAGAGATATTGTATTTAAGTGCCTAGCTCGATACATAAACGGGTCTCTCTGGTTAGACC
AGATCTGAGCCTGGGAGCTCTCTGGCTAACTAGGGAACCCACTGCTTAAGCCTCAATAAAGCTTGCCTTG
AGTGCTTCAAGTAGTGTGTGCCCGTCTGTTGTGTGACTCTGGTAACTAGAGATCCCTCAGACCCTTTTAG
TCAGTGTGGAAAATCTCTAGCAGTGGCGCCCGAACAGGGACTTGAAAGCGAAAGGGAAACCAGAGGAGCT
CTCTCGACGCAGGACTCGGCTTGCTGAAGCGCGCACGGCAAGAGGCGAGGGGCGGCGACTGGTGAGTACG
CCAAAAATTTTGACTAGCGGAGGCTAGAAGGAGAGAGATGGGTGCGAGAGCGTCAGTATTAAGCGGGGGA
GAATTAGATCGCGATGGGAAAAAATTCGGTTAAGGCCAGGGGGAAAGAAAAAATATAAATTAAAACATAT
AGTATGGGCAAGCAGGGAGCTAGAACGATTCGCAGTTAATCCTGGCCTGTTAGAAACATCAGAAGGCTGT
AGACAAATACTGGGACAGCTACAACCATCCCTTCAGACAGGATCAGAAGAACTTAGATCATTATATAATA
CAGTAGCAACCCTCTATTGTGTGCATCAAAGGATAGAGATAAAAGACACCAAGGAAGCTTTAGACAAGAT
AGAGGAAGAGCAAAACAAAAGTAAGACCACCGCACAGCAAGCGGCCGCTGATCTTCAGACCTGGAGGAGG
AGATATGAGGGACAATTGGAGAAGTGAATTATATAAATATAAAGTAGTAAAAATTGAACCATTAGGAGTA
GCACCCACCAAGGCAAAGAGAAGAGTGGTGCAGAGAGAAAAAAGAGCAGTGGGAATAGGAGCTTTGTTCC
TTGGGTTCTTGGGAGCAGCAGGAAGCACTATGGGCGCAGCGTCAATGACGCTGACGGTACAGGCCAGACA
ATTATTGTCTGGTATAGTGCAGCAGCAGAACAATTTGCTGAGGGCTATTGAGGCGCAACAGCATCTGTTG
CAACTCACAGTCTGGGGCATCAAGCAGCTCCAGGCAAGAATCCTGGCTGTGGAAAGATACCTAAAGGATC
AACAGCTCCTGGGGATTTGGGGTTGCTCTGGAAAACTCATTTGCACCACTGCTGTGCCTTGGAATGCTAG
TTGGAGTAATAAATCTCTGGAACAGATTTGGAATCACACGACCTGGATGGAGTGGGACAGAGAAATTAAC
AATTACACAAGCTTAATACACTCCTTAATTGAAGAATCGCAAAACCAGCAAGAAAAGAATGAACAAGAAT
TATTGGAATTAGATAAATGGGCAAGTTTGTGGAATTGGTTTAACATAACAAATTGGCTGTGGTATATAAA
ATTATTCATAATGATAGTAGGAGGCTTGGTAGGTTTAAGAATAGTTTTTGCTGTACTTTCTATAGTGAAT
AGAGTTAGGCAGGGATATTCACCATTATCGTTTCAGACCCACCTCCCAACCCCGAGGGGACCCAGAGAGG
GCCTATTTCCCATGATTCCTTCATATTTGCATATACGATACAAGGCTGTTAGAGAGATAATTAGAATTAA
TTTGACTGTAAACACAAAGATATTAGTACAAAATACGTGACGTAGAAAGTAATAATTTCTTGGGTAGTTT
GCAGTTTTAAAATTATGTTTTAAAATGGACTATCATATGCTTACCGTAACTTGAAAGTATTTCGATTTCT
TGGCTTTATATATCTTGTGGAAAGGACGAAACACCGTGAGGACTACCATCTGACCGGTTTTAGAGCTAGA
AATAGCAAGTTAAAATAAGGCTAGTCCGTTATCAACTTGAAAAAGTGGCACCGAGTCGGTGCTTTTTTAA
GCTTGGCGTAACTAGATCTTGAGACAAATGGCAGTATTCATCCACAATTTTAAAAGAAAAGGGGGGATTG
GGGGGTACAGTGCAGGGGAAAGAATAGTAGACATAATAGCAACAGACATACAAACTAAAGAATTACAAAA
ACAAATTACAAAAATTCAAAATTTTCGGGTTTATTACAGGGACAGCAGAGATCCACTTTGGCGCCGGCTC
GAGGGGG
