>Addgene plasmid #77237 | MYLK2 gRNA (BRDN0001162191) | depositor partial sequence | sequence record 144697 | Target Sequence
TGAGGACTACCATCTGACCG
