>Addgene plasmid #77237 | MYLK2 gRNA (BRDN0001162191) | addgene partial sequence | sequence record 187375 | hU6-F
TAGAAAGTAATAATTTCTTGGGTAGTTTGCAGTTTTAAAATTATGTTTTAAAATGGACTATCATATGCTT
ACCGTAACTTGAAAGTATTTCGATTTCTTGGCTTTATATATCTTGTGGAAAGGACGAAACACCGTGAGGA
CTACCATCTGACCGGTTTTAGAGCTAGAAATAGCAAGTTAAAATAAGGCTAGTCCGTTATCAACTTGAAA
AAGTGGCACCGAGTCGGTGCTTTTTTAAGCTTGGCGTAACTAGATCTTGAGACAAATGGCAGTATTCATC
CACAATTTTAAAAGAAAAGGGGGGATTGGGGGGTACAGTGCAGGGGAAAGAATAGTAGACATAATAGCAA
CAGACATACAAACTAAAGAATTACAAAAACAAATTACAAAAATTCAAAATTTTCGGGTTTATTACAGGGA
CAGCAGAGATCCACTTTGGCGCCGGCTCGAGGGGGCCCGGGTGCAAAGATGGATAAAGTTTTAAACAGAG
AGGAATCTTTGCAGCTAATGGACCTTCTAGGTCTTGAAAGGAGTGGGAATTGGCTCCGGTGCCCGTCAGT
GGGCAGAGCG
